>Addgene plasmid #115161 | pAAV-PTRE-tight-flex-hM3Dq-mCherry-WPRE-pA | depositor full sequence | sequence record 216901 | backbone plus insert
CCTGCAGGCAGCTGCGCGCTCGCTCGCTCACTGAGGCCGCCCGGGCAAAGCCCGGGCGTCGGGCGACCTT
TGGTCGCCCGGCCTCAGTGAGCGAGCGAGCGCGCAGAGAGGGAGTGGCCAACTCCATCACTAGGGGTTCC
TGCGGCCGCACGCGTTTACTCCCTATCAGTGATAGAGAACGTATGTCGAGTTTACTCCCTATCAGTGATA
GAGAACGATGTCGAGTTTACTCCCTATCAGTGATAGAGAACGTATGTCGAGTTTACTCCCTATCAGTGAT
AGAGAACGTATGTCGAGTTTACTCCCTATCAGTGATAGAGAACGTATGTCGAGTTTATCCCTATCAGTGA
TAGAGAACGTATGTCGAGTTTACTCCCTATCAGTGATAGAGAACGTATGTCGAGGTAGGCGTGTACGGTG
GGAGGCCTATATAAGCAGAGCTCGTTTAGTGAACCGTCAGATCGCCTGGAGAATTCGAGCTCGGTACCCG
GGGGTCGACTCCGGAATAACTTCGTATAGGATACTTTATACGAAGTTATGCAGAATGGTAGCTGGATTGT
AGCTGCTATTAGCAATATGAAACCTCTTAATAACTTCGTATAGCATACATTATACGAAGTTATGGCGCGC
CTTACTTGTACAGCTCGTCCATGCCGCCGGTGGAGTGGCGGCCCTCGGCGCGTTCGTACTGTTCCACGAT
GGTGTAGTCCTCGTTGTGGGAGGTGATGTCCAACTTGATGTTGACGTTGTAGGCGCCGGGCAGCTGCACG
GGCTTCTTGGCCTTGTAGGTGGTCTTGACCTCAGCGTCGTAGTGGCCGCCGTCCTTCAGCTTCAGCCTCT
GCTTGATCTCGCCCTTCAGGGCGCCGTCCTCGGGGTACATCCGCTCGGAGGAGGCCTCCCAGCCCATGGT
CTTCTTCTGCATTACGGGGCCGTCGGAGGGGAAGTTGGTGCCGCGCAGCTTCACCTTGTAGATGAACTCG
CCGTCCTGCAGGGAGGAGTCCTGGGTCACGGTCACCACGCCGCCGTCCTCGAAGTTCATCACGCGCTCCC
ACTTGAAGCCCTCGGGGAAGGACAGCTTCAAGTAGTCGGGGATGTCGGCGGGGTGCTTCACGTAGGCCTT
GGAGCCGTACATGAACTGAGGGGACAGGATGTCCCAGGCGAAGGGCAGGGGGCCACCCTTGGTCACCTTC
AGCTTGGCGGTCTGGGTGCCCTCGTAGGGGCGGCCCTCGCCCTCGCCCTCGATCTCGAACTCGTGGCCGT
TCACGGAGCCCTCCATGTGCACCTTGAAGCGCATGAACTCCTTGATGATGGCCATGTTATCCTCCTCGCC
CTTGCTCACCATGGTGGCGACCGGTGGATCCTTCAAGGCCTGCTCGGGTGCGCGCTTGTGAAAAATGACC
GACTGTCTCTGCTGGTACTGCTGCTTGCGCCTCTTTTTTTTGTCACACTGGCACAGCAGCAGCATCTTGA
AAGTGGTTCTGAATGTTTTGTTGCACAGAGCATAGCACACGGGGTTCACGGTGCTGTTGATGTAGCACAG
CCAGTAGCCCAGATTCCAAAAGGTTTTGGGTATGCAGCTGTCACAAAAGGTGTTCACCAGAACCATGATG
TTGTATGGGGTCCAAGTGATGATGAAGGCAAGCAAGATCGCACTGAGGGTCTGGGCCGCTTTCTTCTCCT
TGACCAGGGACATCCTTTTCCGCTTAGTGATCTGACTTCTGGTCTTCAGAGCAAACCTCTTGGCCAGAGT
GGCTTCCTTGAAGGACAGAGGTAGAGTGGCCGTGCTCTTACCCACTGAGGAGTTGACGTCAGAAGTCTTA
GCTGTGTCCACGGCTGACTCTAGCTGGATGGGAAGCTTGGAGAAGCTTTTTGGAAAACTGCCTCCATCGT
CCACGCTCTTCTGGGCCTGCAGCTTGTCGGCTTTCCTCTCCAAGTCCACCATCCCCAGCTCCTCCTCAGG
CACCTGCAGGTTGTCCGATGAGGGTAACTTGGTGGAGTTGAGGATGGTGCTGTGACCCGGAAGCTTGAGC
ACGATGGAGTAGATGGCTCTCGTCTCGGAGCCAATGTCCTCCTCGTCGGAGGAGGCGGAGTTCTCCAGGG
AGGCAGCAGCATCATTGTTGTTCCAACTGTCACTGCTGCTGTGGTCTTGGTCCATCTGCTCGGAGCTGGG
TTTCCAGCTCTTGGTTGTGAACCAGAAGTGGCAGCGGCCATACTTCCTCCTGTTGGAGCGTTTCATGCTT
TGCTGTTGAAGTTCGTAACTGCTGCAGCTTCGAGAACTGCCCGTGGGGTGGACAAAGTTTTCTGTCTCTG
CCTCTGTCCCAGAGGCTTGCAGGCCAGCAAGCTCTTTGGTACGCTTTTCAGTTTCCTTATAGATCCTCCA
GTATAAAATAGTCATAATGGTGACAGGCATATAAAAACCAGCGATGGCTGTGCCAAAAGTAATGGTGGGC
TCACTGAGGAACTGAATGAAGCACTCTCCCGGAGGCACAGTTCTCTTTCCAACAAAGTATTGCCAGAACA
AGATGGCAGGAGCCCAAAGGACAAAGGAGATGACCCAAGCCAGACCGATCATCACACCGGCTCTCTTTGT
TGTTCGTTTGGCTCGGTACGTGAGCGGCCTCGTGATGGAAAAGTATCTGTCAAAGCTGATGACCAGAAGA
TTCATAACAGAGGCATTGCTGGCTACGCAGTCAATGGCAAGCCAGAGGTCACAGGCCAAGTTCCCTAAGG
CCCATCGATTCATGATGATGTAGGTCGTAAACAGATTCATTGAAATGACCCCGATAATCAGATCGGCACA
GGCCAGGCTTAAGAGGAAGTAGTTGTTGACCGTCTTCAGCTGCTTGTTGACCTTAAATGACACAATTACC
AGGATGTTGCCGATGATGGTCACCAAGGCCAGGATGCCCGTTAAGAAAGCGATGAAGACCACTTGCCAGA
CGGTATGACCTCCCAGAGGGTCATCGGTGGTACCGTCTGGAGAGGAGAAATTGCCAGCTGCTCGAGAAAC
ATTGTAGCTGCCGAAATGAGTGACGGTTCCCGGGGGCAGCCCTGCATCGGAGGGGCTGTGTATCCAGGAG
GAGCTGATGTTTGGAAACAAAGGCGAGGTTGTACTGTTATTGTGCAAGGTCATGGTGGCGCTAGCATAAC
TTCGTATAAAGTATCCTATACGAAGTTATTTGCCTTAACCCAGAAATTATCACTGTTATTCTTTAGAATG
GTGCAAAGAATAACTTCGTATAATGTATGCTATACGAAGTTATGAATTCGATATCAAGCTTATCGATAAT
CAACCTCTGGATTACAAAATTTGTGAAAGATTGACTGGTATTCTTAACTATGTTGCTCCTTTTACGCTAT
GTGGATACGCTGCTTTAATGCCTTTGTATCATGCTATTGCTTCCCGTATGGCTTTCATTTTCTCCTCCTT
GTATAAATCCTGGTTGCTGTCTCTTTATGAGGAGTTGTGGCCCGTTGTCAGGCAACGTGGCGTGGTGTGC
ACTGTGTTTGCTGACGCAACCCCCACTGGTTGGGGCATTGCCACCACCTGTCAGCTCCTTTCCGGGACTT
TCGCTTTCCCCCTCCCTATTGCCACGGCGGAACTCATCGCCGCCTGCCTTGCCCGCTGCTGGACAGGGGC
TCGGCTGTTGGGCACTGACAATTCCGTGGTGTTGTCGGGGAAATCATCGTCCTTTCCTTGGCTGCTCGCC
TATGTTGCCACCTGGATTCTGCGCGGGACGTCCTTCTGCTACGTCCCTTCGGCCCTCAATCCAGCGGACC
TTCCTTCCCGCGGCCTGCTGCCGGCTCTGCGGCCTCTTCCGCGTCTTCGCCTTCGCCCTCAGACGAGTCG
GATCTCCCTTTGGGCCGCCTCCCCGCATCGATACCGAGCGCTGCTCGAGAGATCTACGGGTGGCATCCCT
GTGACCCCTCCCCAGTGCCTCTCCTGGCCCTGGAAGTTGCCACTCCAGTGCCCACCAGCCTTGTCCTAAT
AAAATTAAGTTGCATCATTTTGTCTGACTAGGTGTCCTTCTATAATATTATGGGGTGGAGGGGGGTGGTA
TGGAGCAAGGGGCAAGTTGGGAAGACAACCTGTAGGGCCTGCGGGGTCTATTGGGAACCAAGCTGGAGTG
CAGTGGCACAATCTTGGCTCACTGCAATCTCCGCCTCCTGGGTTCAAGCGATTCTCCTGCCTCAGCCTCC
CGAGTTGTTGGGATTCCAGGCATGCATGACCAGGCTCAGCTAATTTTTGTTTTTTTGGTAGAGACGGGGT
TTCACCATATTGGCCAGGCTGGTCTCCAACTCCTAATCTCAGGTGATCTACCCACCTTGGCCTCCCAAAT
TGCTGGGATTACAGGCGTGAACCACTGCTCCCTTCCCTGTCCTTCTGATTTTGTAGGTAACCACGTGCGG
ACCGAGCGGCCGCAGGAACCCCTAGTGATGGAGTTGGCCACTCCCTCTCTGCGCGCTCGCTCGCTCACTG
AGGCCGGGCGACCAAAGGTCGCCCGACGCCCGGGCTTTGCCCGGGCGGCCTCAGTGAGCGAGCGAGCGCG
CAGCTGCCTGCAGGGGCGCCTGATGCGGTATTTTCTCCTTACGCATCTGTGCGGTATTTCACACCGCATA
[142 nt withheld, positions 4621-4762]
C
[141 nt withheld, positions 4764-4904]
CCTTTGACGTTGGAGTCCACGTTCTTT
[37 nt withheld, positions 4932-4968]
ACCCTATCTCGGGCTATTCTTTTGATTTATAAGGGATTTTGCCGATTTCGGCCTATTGGTTAAAAAATGA
GCTGATTTAACAAAAATTTAACGCGAATTTTAACAAAATATTAACGTTTACAATTTTATGGTGCACTCTC
AGTACAATCTGCTCTGATGCCGCATAGTTAAGCCAGCCCCGACACCCGCCAACACCCGCTGACGCGCCCT
GACGGGCTTGTCTGCTCCCGGCATCCGCTTACAGACAAGCTGTGACCGTCTCCGGGAGCTGCATGTGTCA
GAGGTTTTCACCGTCATCACCGAAACGCGCGAGACGAAAGGGCCTCGTGATACGCCTATTTTTATAGGTT
AATGTCATGATAATAATGGTTTCTTAGACGTCAGGTGGCACTTTTCGGGGAAATGTGCGCGGAACCCCTA
TTTGTTTATTTTTCTAAATACATTCAAATATGTATCCGCTCATGAGACAATAACCCTGATAAATGCTTCA
ATAATATTGAAAAAGGAAGAGTATGAGTATTCAACATTTCCGTGTCGCCCTTATTCCCTTTTTTGCGGCA
TTTTGCCTTCCTGTTTTTGCTCACCCAGAAACGCTGGTGAAAGTAAAAGATGCTGAAGATCAGTTGGGTG
CACGAGTGGGTTACATCGAACTGGATCTCAACAGCGGTAAGATCCTTGAGAGTTTTCGCCCCGAAGAACG
TTTTCCAATGATGAGCACTTTTAAAGTTCTGCTATGTGGCGCGGTATTATCCCGTATTGACGCCGGGCAA
GAGCAACTCGGTCGCCGCATACACTATTCTCAGAATGACTTGGTTGAGTACTCACCAGTCACAGAAAAGC
ATCTTACGGATGGCATGACAGTAAGAGAATTATGCAGTGCTGCCATAACCATGAGTGATAACACTGCGGC
CAACTTACTTCTGACAACGATCGGAGGACCGAAGGAGCTAACCGCTTTTTTGCACAACATGGGGGATCAT
GTAACTCGCCTTGATCGTTGGGAACCGGAGCTGAATGAAGCCATACCAAACGACGAGCGTGACACCACGA
TGCCTGTAGCAATGGCAACAACGTTGCGCAAACTATTAACTGGCGAACTACTTACTCTAGCTTCCCGGCA
ACAATTAATAGACTGGATGGAGGCGGATAAAGTTGCAGGACCACTTCTGCGCTCGGCCCTTCCGGCTGGC
TGGTTTATTGCTGATAAATCTGGAGCCGGTGAGCGTGGGTCTCGCGGTATCATTGCAGCACTGGGGCCAG
ATGGTAAGCCCTCCCGTATCGTAGTTATCTACACGACGGGGAGTCAGGCAACTATGGATGAACGAAATAG
ACAGATCGCTGAGATAGGTGCCTCACTGATTAAGCATTGGTAACTGTCAGACCAAGTTTACTCATATATA
CTTTAGATTGATTTAAAACTTCATTTTTAATTTAAAAGGATCTAGGTGAAGATCCTTTTTGATAATCTCA
TGACCAAAATCCCTTAACGTGAGTTTTCGTTCCACTGAGCGTCAGACCCCGTAGAAAAGATCAAAGGATC
TTCTTGAGATCCTTTTTTTCTGCGCGTAATCTGCTGCTTGCAAACAAAAAAACCACCGCTACCAGCGGTG
GTTTGTTTGCCGGATCAAGAGCTACCAACTCTTTTTCCGAAGGTAACTGGCTTCAGCAGAGCGCAGATAC
CAAATACTGTCCTTCTAGTGTAGCCGTAGTTAGGCCACCACTTCAAGAACTCTGTAGCACCGCCTACATA
CCTCGCTCTGCTAATCCTGTTACCAGTGGCTGCTGCCAGTGGCGATAAGTCGTGTCTTACCGGGTTGGAC
TCAAGACGATAGTTACCGGATAAGGCGCAGCGGTCGGGCTGAACGGGGGGTTCGTGCACACAGCCCAGCT
TGGAGCGAACGACCTACACCGAACTGAGATACCTACAGCGTGAGCTATGAGAAAGCGCCACGCTTCCCGA
AGGGAGAAAGGCGGACAGGTATCCGGTAAGCGGCAGGGTCGGAACAGGAGAGCGCACGAGGGAGCTTCCA
GGGGGAAACGCCTGGTATCTTTATAGTCCTGTCGGGTTTCGCCACCTCTGACTTGAGCGTCGATTTTTGT
GATGCTCGTCAGGGGGGCGGAGCCTATGGAAAAACGCCAGCAACGCGGCCTTTTTACGGTTCCTGGCCTT
TTGCTGGCCTTTTGCTCACATGT
Features (pLannotate 1.2.2; 22 found; start..end, strand, type, name):
      1..141     -  repeat_region  AAV2 ITR: inverted terminal repeat of adeno-associated virus serotype 2 inverted
    154..466     +  promoter       tight TRE promoter: Tet-responsive promoter PTight, consisting of seven tet operator sequences followed by the minimal CMV promoter
    471..493     +  misc_feature   MCS (fragment): pUC18/19 multiple cloning site
    506..539     +  protein_bind   lox2272: Cre-mediated recombination occurs in the 8-bp core sequence (GGATACTT). lox2272 sites are compatible with each other, but incompatible with loxP or loxN sites (Lee and Saito, 1988). Cre recombinase
    540..589     -  intron         β-globin intron (fragment): internally truncated intron from human β-globin
    590..623     +  protein_bind   loxP: Cre-mediated recombination occurs in the 8-bp core sequence (GCATACAT). Cre recombinase
    635..1342    -  CDS            mCherry: mCherry is a basic (constitutively fluorescent) red fluorescent protein published in 2004, derived from Discosoma sp.. It is reported to be a very rapidly-maturing monomer with low acid sensitivity.
   1364..3133    -  CDS            CHRM3: ACM3_HUMAN - Experimental evidence at protein level: Swiss-Prot protein existence level 1. The muscarinic acetylcholine receptor mediates various cellular responses, including inhibition of adenylate cyclase, breakdown of phosphoinositides and modulation of potassium channels through the action of G proteins. Primary transducing effect is Pi turnover. From Homo sapiens (Human).
   3146..3179    -  protein_bind   lox2272: Cre-mediated recombination occurs in the 8-bp core sequence (GGATACTT). lox2272 sites are compatible with each other, but incompatible with loxP or loxN sites (Lee and Saito, 1988). Cre recombinase
   3180..3229    -  intron         β-globin intron (fragment): internally truncated intron from human β-globin
   3230..3263    -  protein_bind   loxP: Cre-mediated recombination occurs in the 8-bp core sequence (GCATACAT). Cre recombinase
   3264..3288    +  misc_feature   MCS (fragment): pBluescript multiple cloning site
   3288..3876    +  misc_feature   WPRE: woodchuck hepatitis virus posttranscriptional regulatory element
   3908..4384    +  polyA_signal   hGH poly(A) signal: human growth hormone polyadenylation signal
   4424..4564    +  repeat_region  AAV2 ITR: inverted terminal repeat of adeno-associated virus serotype 2 inverted
   4569..4620    -  misc_feature   bom (fragment): basis of mobility region from pBR322
   4639..5019    +  rep_origin     M13 ori (sequence partly withheld): M13 bacteriophage origin of replication; arrow indicates direction of (+) strand synthesis
   5095..5144    -  misc_feature   bom (fragment): basis of mobility region from pBR322
   5246..5281    -  CDS            rop (fragment): Rop protein, which maintains plasmids at low copy number; rop
   5376..5480    +  promoter       AmpR promoter: bla
   5481..6341    +  CDS            AmpR: β-lactamase; bla; confers resistance to ampicillin, carbenicillin, and related antibiotics
   6512..7100    +  rep_origin     ori: high-copy-number ColE1/pMB1/pBR322/pUC origin of replication
