>Addgene plasmid #115161 | pAAV-PTRE-tight-flex-hM3Dq-mCherry-WPRE-pA | addgene full sequence | sequence record 220939 | Addgene NGS Result
CCTGCAGGCAGCTGCGCGCTCGCTCGCTCACTGAGGCCGCCCGGGCGTCGGGCGACCTTTGGTCGCCCGG
CCTCAGTGAGCGAGCGAGCGCGCAGAGAGGGAGTGGCCAACTCCATCACTAGGGGTTCCTGCGGCCGCAC
GCGTTTACTCCCTATCAGTGATAGAGAACGTATGTCGAGTTTACTCCCTATCAGTGATAGAGAACGATGT
CGAGTTTACTCCCTATCAGTGATAGAGAACGTATGTCGAGTTTACTCCCTATCAGTGATAGAGAACGTAT
GTCGAGTTTACTCCCTATCAGTGATAGAGAACGTATGTCGAGTTTATCCCTATCAGTGATAGAGAACGTA
TGTCGAGTTTACTCCCTATCAGTGATAGAGAACGTATGTCGAGGTAGGCGTGTACGGTGGGAGGCCTATA
TAAGCAGAGCTCGTTTAGTGAACCGTCAGATCGCCTGGAGAATTCGAGCTCGGTACCCGGGGGTCGACTC
CGGAATAACTTCGTATAGGATACTTTATACGAAGTTATGCAGAATGGTAGCTGGATTGTAGCTGCTATTA
GCAATATGAAACCTCTTAATAACTTCGTATAGCATACATTATACGAAGTTATGGCGCGCCTTACTTGTAC
AGCTCGTCCATGCCGCCGGTGGAGTGGCGGCCCTCGGCGCGTTCGTACTGTTCCACGATGGTGTAGTCCT
CGTTGTGGGAGGTGATGTCCAACTTGATGTTGACGTTGTAGGCGCCGGGCAGCTGCACGGGCTTCTTGGC
CTTGTAGGTGGTCTTGACCTCAGCGTCGTAGTGGCCGCCGTCCTTCAGCTTCAGCCTCTGCTTGATCTCG
CCCTTCAGGGCGCCGTCCTCGGGGTACATCCGCTCGGAGGAGGCCTCCCAGCCCATGGTCTTCTTCTGCA
TTACGGGGCCGTCGGAGGGGAAGTTGGTGCCGCGCAGCTTCACCTTGTAGATGAACTCGCCGTCCTGCAG
GGAGGAGTCCTGGGTCACGGTCACCACGCCGCCGTCCTCGAAGTTCATCACGCGCTCCCACTTGAAGCCC
TCGGGGAAGGACAGCTTCAAGTAGTCGGGGATGTCGGCGGGGTGCTTCACGTAGGCCTTGGAGCCGTACA
TGAACTGAGGGGACAGGATGTCCCAGGCGAAGGGCAGGGGGCCACCCTTGGTCACCTTCAGCTTGGCGGT
CTGGGTGCCCTCGTAGGGGCGGCCCTCGCCCTCGCCCTCGATCTCGAACTCGTGGCCGTTCACGGAGCCC
TCCATGTGCACCTTGAAGCGCATGAACTCCTTGATGATGGCCATGTTATCCTCCTCGCCCTTGCTCACCA
TGGTGGCGACCGGGGGATCCTTCAAGGCCTGCTCGGGTGCGCGCTTGTGAAAAATGACCGACTGTCTCTG
CTGGTACTGCTGCTTGCGCCTCTTTTTTTTGTCACACTGGCACAGCAGCAGCATCTTGAAAGTGGTTCTG
AATGTTTTGTTGCACAGAGCATAGCACACGGGGTTCACGGTGCTGTTGATGTAGCACAGCCAGTAGCCCA
GATTCCAAAAGGTTTTGGGTATGCAGCTGTCACAAAAGGTGTTCACCAGAACCATGATGTTGTATGGGGT
CCAAGTGATGATGAAGGCAAGCAAGATCGCACTGAGGGTCTGGGCCGCTTTCTTCTCCTTGACCAGGGAC
ATCCTTTTCCGCTTAGTGATCTGACTTCTGGTCTTCAGAGCAAACCTCTTGGCCAGAGTGGCTTCCTTGA
AGGACAGAGGTAGAGTGGCCGTGCTCTTACCCACTGAGGAGTTGACGTCAGAAGTCTTAGCTGTGTCCAC
GGCTGACTCTAGCTGGATGGGAAGCTTGGAGAAGCTTTTTGGAAAACTGCCTCCATCGTCCACGCTCTTC
TGGGCCTGCAGCTTGTCGGCTTTCCTCTCCAAGTCCACCATCCCCAGCTCCTCCTCAGGCACCTGCAGGT
TGTCCGATGAGGGTAACTTGGTGGAGTTGAGGATGGTGCTGTGACCCGGAAGCTTGAGCACGATGGAGTA
GATGGCTCTCGTCTCGGAGCCAATGTCCTCCTCGTCGGAGGAGGCGGAGTTCTCCAGGGAGGCAGCAGCA
TCATTGTTGTTCCAACTGTCACTGCTGCTGTGGTCTTGGTCCATCTGCTCGGAGCTGGGTTTCCAGCTCT
TGGTTGTGAACCAGAAGTGGCAGCGGCCATACTTCCTCCTGTTGGAGCGTTTCATGCTTTGCTGTTGAAG
TTCGTAACTGCTGCAGCTTCGAGAACTGCCCGTGGGGTGGACAAAGTTTTCTGTCTCTGCCTCTGTCCCA
GAGGCTTGCAGGCCAGCAAGCTCTTTGGTACGCTTTTCAGTTTCCTTATAGATCCTCCAGTATAAAATAG
TCATAATGGTGACAGGCATATAAAAACCAGCGATGGCTGTGCCAAAAGTAATGGTGGGCTCACTGAGGAA
CTGAATGAAGCACTCTCCCGGAGGCACAGTTCTCTTTCCAACAAAGTATTGCCAGAACAAGATGGCAGGA
GCCCAAAGGACAAAGGAGATGACCCAAGCCAGACCGATCATCACACCGGCTCTCTTTGTTGTTCGTTTGG
CTCGGTACGTGAGCGGCCTCGTGATGGAAAAGTATCTGTCAAAGCTGATGACCAGAAGATTCATAACAGA
GGCATTGCTGGCTACGCAGTCAATGGCAAGCCAGAGGTCACAGGCCAAGTTCCCTAAGGCCCATCGATTC
ATGATGATGTAGGTCGTAAACAGATTCATTGAAATGACCCCGATAATCAGATCGGCACAGGCCAGGCTTA
AGAGGAAGTAGTTGTTGACCGTCTTCAGCTGCTTGTTGACCTTAAATGACACAATTACCAGGATGTTGCC
GATGATGGTCACCAAGGCCAGGATGCCCGTTAAGAAAGCGATGAAGACCACTTGCCAGACGGTATGACCT
CCCAGAGGGTCATCGGTGGTACCGTCTGGAGAGGAGAAATTGCCAGCTGCTCGAGAAACATTGTAGCTGC
CGAAATGAGTGACGGTTCCCGGGGGCAGCCCTGCATCGGAGGGGCTGTGTATCCAGGAGGAGCTGATGTT
TGGAAACAAAGGCGAGGTTGTACTGTTATTGTGCAAGGTCATGGTGGCGCTAGCATAACTTCGTATAAAG
TATCCTATACGAAGTTATTTGCCTTAACCCAGAAATTATCACTGTTATTCTTTAGAATGGTGCAAAGAAT
AACTTCGTATAATGTATGCTATACGAAGTTATGAATTCGATATCAAGCTTATCGATAATCAACCTCTGGA
TTACAAAATTTGTGAAAGATTGACTGGTATTCTTAACTATGTTGCTCCTTTTACGCTATGTGGATACGCT
GCTTTAATGCCTTTGTATCATGCTATTGCTTCCCGTATGGCTTTCATTTTCTCCTCCTTGTATAAATCCT
GGTTGCTGTCTCTTTATGAGGAGTTGTGGCCCGTTGTCAGGCAACGTGGCGTGGTGTGCACTGTGTTTGC
TGACGCAACCCCCACTGGTTGGGGCATTGCCACCACCTGTCAGCTCCTTTCCGGGACTTTCGCTTTCCCC
CTCCCTATTGCCACGGCGGAACTCATCGCCGCCTGCCTTGCCCGCTGCTGGACAGGGGCTCGGCTGTTGG
GCACTGACAATTCCGTGGTGTTGTCGGGGAAATCATCGTCCTTTCCTTGGCTGCTCGCCTATGTTGCCAC
CTGGATTCTGCGCGGGACGTCCTTCTGCTACGTCCCTTCGGCCCTCAATCCAGCGGACCTTCCTTCCCGC
GGCCTGCTGCCGGCTCTGCGGCCTCTTCCGCGTCTTCGCCTTCGCCCTCAGACGAGTCGGATCTCCCTTT
GGGCCGCCTCCCCGCATCGATACCGAGCGCTGCTCGAGAGATCTACGGGTGGCATCCCTGTGACCCCTCC
CCAGTGCCTCTCCTGGCCCTGGAAGTTGCCACTCCAGTGCCCACCAGCCTTGTCCTAATAAAATTAAGTT
GCATCATTTTGTCTGACTAGGTGTCCTTCTATAATATTATGGGGTGGAGGGGGGTGGTATGGAGCAAGGG
GCAAGTTGGGAAGACAACCTGTAGGGCCTGCGGGGTCTATTGGGAACCAAGCTGGAGTGCAGTGGCACAA
TCTTGGCTCACTGCAATCTCCGCCTCCTGGGTTCAAGCGATTCTCCTGCCTCAGCCTCCCGAGTTGTTGG
GATTCCAGGCATGCATGACCAGGCTCAGCTAATTTTTGTTTTTTTGGTAGAGACGGGGTTTCACCATATT
GGCCAGGCTGGTCTCCAACTCCTAATCTCAGGTGATCTACCCACCTTGGCCTCCCAAATTGCTGGGATTA
CAGGCGTGAACCACTGCTCCCTTCCCTGTCCTTCTGATTTTGTAGGTAACCACGTGCGGACCGAGCGGCC
GCAGGAACCCCTAGTGATGGAGTTGGCCACTCCCTCTCTGCGCGCTCGCTCGCTCACTGAGGCCGGGCGA
CCAAAGGTCGCCCGACGCCCGGGCTTTGCCCGGGCGGCCTCAGTGAGCGAGCGAGCGCGCAGCTGCCTGC
AGGGGCGCCTGATGCGGTATTTTCTCCTTACGCATCTGTGCGGTATTTCACACCGCATA
[95 nt withheld, positions 4610-4704]
T
[46 nt withheld, positions 4706-4751]
C
[141 nt withheld, positions 4753-4893]
CCTTTGACGTTGGAGTCCACGTTCTTT
[37 nt withheld, positions 4921-4957]
ACTCTATCTCGGGCTATTCTTTTGATTTATAAGGGATTTTGCCGATTTCGGTCTATTGGTTAAAAAATGA
GCTGATTTAACAAAAATTTAACGCGAATTTTAACAAAATATTAACGTTTACAATTTTATGGTGCACTCTC
AGTACAATCTGCTCTGATGCCGCATAGTTAAGCCAGCCCCGACACCCGCCAACACCCGCTGACGCGCCCT
GACGGGCTTGTCTGCTCCCGGCATCCGCTTACAGACAAGCTGTGACCGTCTCCGGGAGCTGCATGTGTCA
GAGGTTTTCACCGTCATCACCGAAACGCGCGAGACGAAAGGGCCTCGTGATACGCCTATTTTTATAGGTT
AATGTCATGATAATAATGGTTTCTTAGACGTCAGGTGGCACTTTTCGGGGAAATGTGCGCGGAACCCCTA
TTTGTTTATTTTTCTAAATACATTCAAATATGTATCCGCTCATGAGACAATAACCCTGATAAATGCTTCA
ATAATATTGAAAAAGGAAGAGTATGAGTATTCAACATTTCCGTGTCGCCCTTATTCCCTTTTTTGCGGCA
TTTTGCCTTCCTGTTTTTGCTCACCCAGAAACGCTGGTGAAAGTAAAAGATGCTGAAGATCAGTTGGGTG
CACGAGTGGGTTACATCGAACTGGATCTCAACAGCGGTAAGATCCTTGAGAGTTTTCGCCCCGAAGAACG
TTTTCCAATGATGAGCACTTTTAAAGTTCTGCTATGTGGCGCGGTATTATCCCGTATTGACGCCGGGCAA
GAGCAACTCGGTCGCCGCATACACTATTCTCAGAATGACTTGGTTGAGTACTCACCAGTCACAGAAAAGC
ATCTTACGGATGGCATGACAGTAAGAGAATTATGCAGTGCTGCCATAACCATGAGTGATAACACTGCGGC
CAACTTACTTCTGACAACGATCGGAGGACCGAAGGAGCTAACCGCTTTTTTGCACAACATGGGGGATCAT
GTAACTCGCCTTGATCGTTGGGAACCGGAGCTGAATGAAGCCATACCAAACGACGAGCGTGACACCACGA
TGCCTGTAGCAATGGCAACAACGTTGCGCAAACTATTAACTGGCGAACTACTTACTCTAGCTTCCCGGCA
ACAATTAATAGACTGGATGGAGGCGGATAAAGTTGCAGGACCACTTCTGCGCTCGGCCCTTCCGGCTGGC
TGGTTTATTGCTGATAAATCTGGAGCCGGTGAGCGTGGGTCTCGCGGTATCATTGCAGCACTGGGGCCAG
ATGGTAAGCCCTCCCGTATCGTAGTTATCTACACGACGGGGAGTCAGGCAACTATGGATGAACGAAATAG
ACAGATCGCTGAGATAGGTGCCTCACTGATTAAGCATTGGTAACTGTCAGACCAAGTTTACTCATATATA
CTTTAGATTGATTTAAAACTTCATTTTTAATTTAAAAGGATCTAGGTGAAGATCCTTTTTGATAATCTCA
TGACCAAAATCCCTTAACGTGAGTTTTCGTTCCACTGAGCGTCAGACCCCGTAGAAAAGATCAAAGGATC
TTCTTGAGATCCTTTTTTTCTGCGCGTAATCTGCTGCTTGCAAACAAAAAAACCACCGCTACCAGCGGTG
GTTTGTTTGCCGGATCAAGAGCTACCAACTCTTTTTCCGAAGGTAACTGGCTTCAGCAGAGCGCAGATAC
CAAATACTGTTCTTCTAGTGTAGCCGTAGTTAGGCCACCACTTCAAGAACTCTGTAGCACCGCCTACATA
CCTCGCTCTGCTAATCCTGTTACCAGTGGCTGCTGCCAGTGGCGATAAGTCGTGTCTTACCGGGTTGGAC
TCAAGACGATAGTTACCGGATAAGGCGCAGCGGTCGGGCTGAACGGGGGGTTCGTGCACACAGCCCAGCT
TGGAGCGAACGACCTACACCGAACTGAGATACCTACAGCGTGAGCTATGAGAAAGCGCCACGCTTCCCGA
AGGGAGAAAGGCGGACAGGTATCCGGTAAGCGGCAGGGTCGGAACAGGAGAGCGCACGAGGGAGCTTCCA
GGGGGAAACGCCTGGTATCTTTATAGTCCTGTCGGGTTTCGCCACCTCTGACTTGAGCGTCGATTTTTGT
GATGCTCGTCAGGGGGGCGGAGCCTATGGAAAAACGCCAGCAACGCGGCCTTTTTACGGTTCCTGGCCTT
TTGCTGGCCTTTTGCTCACATGT
Features (pLannotate 1.2.2; 23 found; start..end, strand, type, name):
     12..39      +  repeat_region  AAV2 ITR (fragment): inverted terminal repeat of adeno-associated virus serotype 2 inverted
     68..95      +  repeat_region  AAV2 ITR (fragment): inverted terminal repeat of adeno-associated virus serotype 2 inverted
    143..455     +  promoter       tight TRE promoter: Tet-responsive promoter PTight, consisting of seven tet operator sequences followed by the minimal CMV promoter
    460..482     +  misc_feature   MCS (fragment): pUC18/19 multiple cloning site
    495..528     +  protein_bind   lox2272: Cre-mediated recombination occurs in the 8-bp core sequence (GGATACTT). lox2272 sites are compatible with each other, but incompatible with loxP or loxN sites (Lee and Saito, 1988). Cre recombinase
    529..578     -  intron         β-globin intron (fragment): internally truncated intron from human β-globin
    579..612     +  protein_bind   loxP: Cre-mediated recombination occurs in the 8-bp core sequence (GCATACAT). Cre recombinase
    624..1331    -  CDS            mCherry: mCherry is a basic (constitutively fluorescent) red fluorescent protein published in 2004, derived from Discosoma sp.. It is reported to be a very rapidly-maturing monomer with low acid sensitivity.
   1353..3122    -  CDS            CHRM3: ACM3_HUMAN - Experimental evidence at protein level: Swiss-Prot protein existence level 1. The muscarinic acetylcholine receptor mediates various cellular responses, including inhibition of adenylate cyclase, breakdown of phosphoinositides and modulation of potassium channels through the action of G proteins. Primary transducing effect is Pi turnover. From Homo sapiens (Human).
   3135..3168    -  protein_bind   lox2272: Cre-mediated recombination occurs in the 8-bp core sequence (GGATACTT). lox2272 sites are compatible with each other, but incompatible with loxP or loxN sites (Lee and Saito, 1988). Cre recombinase
   3169..3218    -  intron         β-globin intron (fragment): internally truncated intron from human β-globin
   3219..3252    -  protein_bind   loxP: Cre-mediated recombination occurs in the 8-bp core sequence (GCATACAT). Cre recombinase
   3253..3277    +  misc_feature   MCS (fragment): pBluescript multiple cloning site
   3277..3865    +  misc_feature   WPRE: woodchuck hepatitis virus posttranscriptional regulatory element
   3897..4373    +  polyA_signal   hGH poly(A) signal: human growth hormone polyadenylation signal
   4413..4553    +  repeat_region  AAV2 ITR: inverted terminal repeat of adeno-associated virus serotype 2 inverted
   4558..4609    -  misc_feature   bom (fragment): basis of mobility region from pBR322
   4628..5083    +  rep_origin     f1 ori (sequence partly withheld): f1 bacteriophage origin of replication; arrow indicates direction of (+) strand synthesis
   5084..5133    -  misc_feature   bom (fragment): basis of mobility region from pBR322
   5235..5270    -  CDS            rop (fragment): Rop protein, which maintains plasmids at low copy number; rop
   5365..5469    +  promoter       AmpR promoter: bla
   5470..6330    +  CDS            AmpR: β-lactamase; bla; confers resistance to ampicillin, carbenicillin, and related antibiotics
   6501..7089    +  rep_origin     ori: high-copy-number ColE1/pMB1/pBR322/pUC origin of replication
