[The description below was written by a language model from this plasmid's Addgene catalogue record and pLannotate feature annotations shown in this document.]
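Description:
pAAV-PTRE-tight-flex-hM3Dq-mCherry-WPRE-pA is an AAV transfer plasmid of about 7.2 kb on a pUC-type backbone, made for packaging a recombinant AAV genome and expressing it in mammalian neurons. It is propagated in E. coli through a high-copy ColE1/pUC origin with ampicillin selection (AmpR under its own bla promoter). The backbone also carries an f1/M13 phage origin. AAV2 inverted terminal repeats flank the expression cassette and define the region packaged into virions. In the depositor's sequence both ITRs are annotated as full length. In the repository's sequencing result the left ITR appears only as short fragments and the record is 11 nt shorter, a difference the record does not explain. Otherwise the two feature tables agree.

The cassette is driven by the tight TRE promoter, which has seven tet operators upstream of a minimal CMV promoter and is essentially silent unless a tetracycline-controlled transactivator is present. Downstream lies a FLEX (double-inverted) switch made of paired lox2272 and loxP sites in opposing orientations. These bracket an antisense coding sequence for hM3Dq, the engineered human M3 muscarinic receptor DREADD (annotated as CHRM3), fused at its C-terminus to mCherry. Cre recombinase inverts the cassette and then locks it in the sense orientation. A WPRE and the human growth hormone polyadenylation signal follow to enhance transcript stability and processing.

Expression therefore needs two inputs, Cre in the target cell type and a tet transactivator. The record states that expression also depends on neural activity, which implies that the transactivator comes from a separate activity-dependent construct not described here. The plasmid is used for cell-type-selective activity tagging, in which neurons active during a stimulus are labelled red and can later be reactivated chemogenetically.
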