Addgene plasmid #115161: pAAV-PTRE-tight-flex-hM3Dq-mCherry-WPRE-pA
Purpose: This plasmid is for use with neuronal cell-type selective activity tagging. The hM3Dq receptor expression requires both neural activity and Cre recombinase.
Depositing lab: William Wisden. Depositing organization: Imperial College London. Publication: A Neuronal Hub Binding Sleep Initiation and Body Cooling in Response to a Warm External Stimulus. Harding EC, Yu X, Miao A, Andrews N, Ma Y, Ye Z, Lignos L, Miracca G, Ba W, Yustos R, Vyssotski AL, Wisden W, Franks NP. Curr Biol. 2018 Jul 23;28(14):2263-2273.e4. doi: 10.1016/j.cub.2018.05.054. Epub 2018 Jul 12. PubMed 30017485.
Backbone
  Vector backbone: pUC
  Backbone size w/o insert (bp): 3600
  Total vector size (bp): 7161
  Vector type: Mammalian Expression, AAV
Growth in bacteria
  Bacterial resistance: Ampicillin, 100 μg/mL
  Growth temperature: 37°C
  Growth strain: NEB Stable
  Copy number: Unknown
Gene/Insert 1
  Gene/Insert name: PTRE - tet activator responsive promoter
  Species: Synthetic
Gene/Insert 2
  Gene/Insert name: flex sequence
  Species: Synthetic
Gene/Insert 3
  Gene/Insert name: hM3dq-mCherry (inverted)
  Tag / fusion protein: hM3Dq-mCherry
Gene/Insert 4
  Gene/Insert name: flex sequence
Resource information
  A portion of this plasmid was derived from a plasmid made by: The hM3dq-mCherry fragment was a gift from Bryan L. Roth, Addgene plasmid #44361.
Terms and licenses: Academic/Nonprofit Terms; Industry Terms: Not Available to Industry
How to cite: pAAV-PTRE-tight-flex-hM3Dq-mCherry-WPRE-pA was a gift from William Wisden (Addgene plasmid # 115161 ; http://n2t.net/addgene:115161 ; RRID:Addgene_115161)
